LOCUS       Exported 8512 bp ds-DNA circular SYN 12-MAY-2021
DEFINITION  Wild type Cas9 from Nm8013 cloned into pET28b with a C-terminal Flag
            tag for protein expression.
ACCESSION   .
VERSION     .
KEYWORDS    pET28b-NmCas9-Flag
SOURCE      synthetic DNA construct
  ORGANISM  synthetic DNA construct
REFERENCE   1 (bases 1 to 8512)
  AUTHORS   Rousseau BA, Hou Z, Gramelspacher MJ, Zhang Y
  TITLE     Programmable RNA Cleavage and Recognition by a Natural CRISPR-Cas9
            System from Neisseria meningitidis.
  JOURNAL   Mol Cell. 2018 Mar 1;69(5):906-914.e4. doi:
            10.1016/j.molcel.2018.01.025. Epub 2018 Feb 15.
  PUBMED    29456189
REFERENCE   2 (bases 1 to 8512)
  AUTHORS   .
  TITLE     Direct Submission
  JOURNAL   Exported May 12, 2021 from SnapGene Server 1.1.58
            http://www.snapgene.com
FEATURES             Location/Qualifiers
     source          1..8512
                     /organism="synthetic DNA construct"
                     /mol_type="other DNA"
     rep_origin      12..467
                     /direction=RIGHT
                     /label=f1 ori
                     /note="f1 bacteriophage origin of replication; arrow
                     indicates direction of (+) strand synthesis"
     primer_bind     complement(99..118)
                     /label=F1ori-R
                     /note="F1 origin, reverse primer"
     primer_bind     309..330
                     /label=F1ori-F
                     /note="F1 origin, forward primer"
     CDS             complement(560..1375)
                     /codon_start=1
                     /gene="aph(3')-Ia"
                     /product="aminoglycoside phosphotransferase"
                     /label=KanR
                     /note="confers resistance to kanamycin in bacteria or G418
                     (Geneticin(R)) in eukaryotes"
                     /translation="MSHIQRETSCSRPRLNSNMDADLYGYKWARDNVGQSGATIYRLYG
                     KPDAPELFLKHGKGSVANDVTDEMVRLNWLTEFMPLPTIKHFIRTPDDAWLLTTAIPGK
                     TAFQVLEEYPDSGENIVDALAVFLRRLHSIPVCNCPFNSDRVFRLAQAQSRMNNGLVDA
                     SDFDDERNGWPVEQVWKEMHKLLPFSPDSVVTHGDFSLDNLIFDEGKLIGCIDVGRVGI
                     ADRYQDLAILWNCLGEFSPSLQKRLFQKYGIDNPDMNKLQFHLMLDEFF"
     primer_bind     1283..1302
                     /label=Kan-R
                     /note="Kanamycin resistance gene, reverse primer"
     primer_bind     1367..1386
                     /label=pENTR-R
                     /note="pENTR vectors, reverse primer"
     rep_origin      1497..2085
                     /direction=RIGHT
                     /label=ori
                     /note="high-copy-number ColE1/pMB1/pBR322/pUC origin of
                     replication"
     primer_bind     1986..2005
                     /label=pBR322ori-F
                     /note="pBR322 origin, forward primer"
     primer_bind     2239..2256
                     /label=L4440
                     /note="L4440 vector, forward primer"
     misc_feature    2271..2413
                     /label=bom
                     /note="basis of mobility region from pBR322"
     primer_bind     complement(2339..2358)
                     /label=pRS-marker
                     /note="pRS vectors, use to sequence yeast selectable
                     marker"
     primer_bind     2499..2521
                     /label=pGEX 3'
                     /note="pGEX vectors, reverse primer"
     CDS             complement(2515..2706)
                     /codon_start=1
                     /gene="rop"
                     /product="Rop protein, which maintains plasmids at low copy
                     number"
                     /label=rop
                     /translation="MTKQEKTALNMARFIRSQTLTLLEKLNELDADEQADICESLHDHA
                     DELYRSCLARFGDDGENL"
     CDS             complement(3515..4597)
                     /codon_start=1
                     /gene="lacI"
                     /product="lac repressor"
                     /label=lacI
                     /note="The lac repressor binds to the lac operator to
                     inhibit transcription in E. coli. This inhibition can be
                     relieved by adding lactose or
                     isopropyl-beta-D-thiogalactopyranoside (IPTG)."
                     /translation="MKPVTLYDVAEYAGVSYQTVSRVVNQASHVSAKTREKVEAAMAEL
                     NYIPNRVAQQLAGKQSLLIGVATSSLALHAPSQIVAAIKSRADQLGASVVVSMVERSGV
                     EACKAAVHNLLAQRVSGLIINYPLDDQDAIAVEAACTNVPALFLDVSDQTPINSIIFSH
                     EDGTRLGVEHLVALGHQQIALLAGPLSSVSARLRLAGWHKYLTRNQIQPIAEREGDWSA
                     MSGFQQTMQMLNEGIVPTAMLVANDQMALGAMRAITESGLRVGADISVVGYDDTEDSSC
                     YIPPLTTIKQDFRLLGQTSVDRLLQLSQGQAVKGNQLLPVSLVKRKTTLAPNTQTASPR
                     ALADSLMQLARQVSRLESGQ"
     primer_bind     4559..4578
                     /label=LacI-R
                     /note="LacI, reverse primer"
     promoter        complement(4598..4675)
                     /gene="lacI"
                     /label=lacI promoter
     primer_bind     4881..4900
                     /label=pBRrevBam
                     /note="pBR322 vectors, tet region, downstream of BamHI,
                     reverse primer"
     primer_bind     4984..5003
                     /label=T7
                     /note="T7 promoter, forward primer"
     promoter        4984..5002
                     /label=T7 promoter
                     /note="promoter for bacteriophage T7 RNA polymerase"
     protein_bind    5003..5027
                     /label=lac operator
                     /bound_moiety="lac repressor encoded by lacI"
                     /note="The lac repressor binds to the lac operator to
                     inhibit transcription in E. coli. This inhibition can be
                     relieved by adding lactose or
                     isopropyl-beta-D-thiogalactopyranoside (IPTG)."
     RBS             5042..5064
                     /note="efficient ribosome binding site from bacteriophage
                     T7 gene 10 (Olins and Rangwala, 1989)"
     CDS             5071..8316
                     /codon_start=1
                     /product="Cas9 endonuclease from the Neisseria meningitidis
                     Type II CRISPR/Cas system (Esvelt et al., 2013)"
                     /label=NmCas9
                     /note="generates RNA-guided double strand breaks in DNA"
                     /translation="MAAFKPNSINYILGLDIGIASVGWAMVEIDEEENPIRLIDLGVRV
                     FERAEVPKTGDSLAMARRLARSVRRLTRRRAHRLLRTRRLLKREGVLQAANFDENGLIK
                     SLPNTPWQLRAAALDRKLTPLEWSAVLLHLIKHRGYLSQRKNEGETADKELGALLKGVA
                     GNAHALQTGDFRTPAELALNKFEKESGHIRNQRSDYSHTFSRKDLQAELILLFEKQKEF
                     GNPHVSGGLKEGIETLLMTQRPALSGDAVQKMLGHCTFEPAEPKAAKNTYTAERFIWLT
                     KLNNLRILEQGSERPLTDTERATLMDEPYRKSKLTYAQARKLLGLEDTAFFKGLRYGKD
                     NAEASTLMEMKAYHAISRALEKEGLKDKKSPLNLSPELQDEIGTAFSLFKTDEDITGRL
                     KDRIQPEILEALLKHISFDKFVQISLKALRRIVPLMEQGKRYDEACAEIYGDHYGKKNT
                     EEKIYLPPIPADEIRNPVVLRALSQARKVINGVVRRYGSPARIHIETAREVGKSFKDRK
                     EIEKRQEENRKDREKAAAKFREYFPNFVGEPKSKDILKLRLYEQQHGKCLYSGKEINLG
                     RLNEKGYVEIDHALPFSRTWDDSFNNKVLVLGSENQNKGNQTPYEYFNGKDNSREWQEF
                     KARVETSRFPRSKKQRILLQKFDEDGFKERNLNDTRYVNRFLCQFVADRMRLTGKGKKR
                     VFASNGQITNLLRGFWGLRKVRAENDRHHALDAVVVACSTVAMQQKITRFVRYKEMNAF
                     DGKTIDKETGEVLHQKTHFPQPWEFFAQEVMIRVFGKPDGKPEFEEADTLEKLRTLLAE
                     KLSSRPEAVHEYVTPLFVSRAPNRKMSGQGHMETVKSAKRLDEGVSVLRVPLTQLKLKD
                     LEKMVNREREPKLYEALKARLEAHKDDPAKAFAEPFYKYDKAGNRTQQVKAVRVEQVQK
                     TGVWVRNHNGIADNATMVRVDVFEKGDKYYLVPIYSWQVAKGILPDRAVVQGKDEEDWQ
                     LIDDSFNFKFSLHPNDLVEVITKKARMFGYFASCHRGTGNINIRIHDLDHKIGKNGILE
                     GIGVKTALSFQKYQIDELGKEIRPCRLKKRPPVR"
     CDS             8317..8340
                     /codon_start=1
                     /product="FLAG(R) epitope tag, followed by an enterokinase
                     cleavage site"
                     /label=FLAG
                     /translation="DYKDDDDK"
     CDS             8353..8373
                     /codon_start=1
                     /product="6xHis affinity tag"
                     /label=7xHis
                     /translation="HHHHHHH"
     primer_bind     complement(8426..8444)
                     /label=T7 Term
                     /note="T7 terminator, reverse primer"
     terminator      8440..8487
                     /label=T7 terminator
                     /note="transcription terminator for bacteriophage T7 RNA
                     polymerase"
ORIGIN
        1 tggcgaatgg gnnnnnnnnn nnnnnnnnnn nnnnnnnnnn nnnnnnnnnn nnnnnnnnnn
       61 nnnnnnnnnn nnnnnnnnnn nnnnnnnnnn nnnnnnnnnn nnnnnnnnnn nnnnnnnnnn
      121 nnnnnnnnnn nnnnncnnnn nnnnnnnnnn nnnnnnnnnn nnnnnnnnnn nnnnnnnnnn
      181 nnnnnnnnnn nnnnnnnnnn nnnnnnnnnn nnnnnnnnnn nnnnnnnann nnnnnnnnnn
      241 nnnnnnnnnn nnnnnnnnnn nnnnnnnnnn nnnnnnncct ttgacgttgg agtccacgtt
      301 ctttaatagt ggactcttgt tccaaactgg aacaacactc aaccctatct cggtctattc
      361 ttttgattta taagggattt tgccgatttc ggcctattgg ttaaaaaatg agctgattta
      421 acaaaaattt aacgcgaatt ttaacaaaat attaacgttt acaatttcag gtggcacttt
      481 tcggggaaat gtgcgcggaa cccctatttg tttatttttc taaatacatt caaatatgta
      541 tccgctcatg aattaattct tagaaaaact catcgagcat caaatgaaac tgcaatttat
      601 tcatatcagg attatcaata ccatattttt gaaaaagccg tttctgtaat gaaggagaaa
      661 actcaccgag gcagttccat aggatggcaa gatcctggta tcggtctgcg attccgactc
      721 gtccaacatc aatacaacct attaatttcc cctcgtcaaa aataaggtta tcaagtgaga
      781 aatcaccatg agtgacgact gaatccggtg agaatggcaa aagtttatgc atttctttcc
      841 agacttgttc aacaggccag ccattacgct cgtcatcaaa atcactcgca tcaaccaaac
      901 cgttattcat tcgtgattgc gcctgagcga gacgaaatac gcgatcgctg ttaaaaggac
      961 aattacaaac aggaatcgaa tgcaaccggc gcaggaacac tgccagcgca tcaacaatat
     1021 tttcacctga atcaggatat tcttctaata cctggaatgc tgttttcccg gggatcgcag
     1081 tggtgagtaa ccatgcatca tcaggagtac ggataaaatg cttgatggtc ggaagaggca
     1141 taaattccgt cagccagttt agtctgacca tctcatctgt aacatcattg gcaacgctac
     1201 ctttgccatg tttcagaaac aactctggcg catcgggctt cccatacaat cgatagattg
     1261 tcgcacctga ttgcccgaca ttatcgcgag cccatttata cccatataaa tcagcatcca
     1321 tgttggaatt taatcgcggc ctagagcaag acgtttcccg ttgaatatgg ctcataacac
     1381 cccttgtatt actgtttatg taagcagaca gttttattgt tcatgaccaa aatcccttaa
     1441 cgtgagtttt cgttccactg agcgtcagac cccgtagaaa agatcaaagg atcttcttga
     1501 gatccttttt ttctgcgcgt aatctgctgc ttgcaaacaa aaaaaccacc gctaccagcg
     1561 gtggtttgtt tgccggatca agagctacca actctttttc cgaaggtaac tggcttcagc
     1621 agagcgcaga taccaaatac tgtccttcta gtgtagccgt agttaggcca ccacttcaag
     1681 aactctgtag caccgcctac atacctcgct ctgctaatcc tgttaccagt ggctgctgcc
     1741 agtggcgata agtcgtgtct taccgggttg gactcaagac gatagttacc ggataaggcg
     1801 cagcggtcgg gctgaacggg gggttcgtgc acacagccca gcttggagcg aacgacctac
     1861 accgaactga gatacctaca gcgtgagcta tgagaaagcg ccacgcttcc cgaagggaga
     1921 aaggcggaca ggtatccggt aagcggcagg gtcggaacag gagagcgcac gagggagctt
     1981 ccagggggaa acgcctggta tctttatagt cctgtcgggt ttcgccacct ctgacttgag
     2041 cgtcgatttt tgtgatgctc gtcagggggg cggagcctat ggaaaaacgc cagcaacgcg
     2101 gcctttttac ggttcctggc cttttgctgg ccttttgctc acatgttctt tcctgcgtta
     2161 tcccctgatt ctgtggataa ccgtattacc gcctttgagt gagctgatac cgctcgccgc
     2221 agccgaacga ccgagcgcag cgagtcagtg agcgaggaag cggaagagcg cctgatgcgg
     2281 tattttctcc ttacgcatct gtgcggtatt tcacaccgca tatatggtgc actctcagta
     2341 caatctgctc tgatgccgca tagttaagcc agtatacact ccgctatcgc tacgtgactg
     2401 ggtcatggct gcgccccgac acccgccaac acccgctgac gcgccctgac gggcttgtct
     2461 gctcccggca tccgcttaca gacaagctgt gaccgtctcc gggagctgca tgtgtcagag
     2521 gttttcaccg tcatcaccga aacgcgcgag gcagctgcgg taaagctcat cagcgtggtc
     2581 gtgaagcgat tcacagatgt ctgcctgttc atccgcgtcc agctcgttga gtttctccag
     2641 aagcgttaat gtctggcttc tgataaagcg ggccatgtta agggcggttt tttcctgttt
     2701 ggtcactgat gcctccgtgt aagggggatt tctgttcatg ggggtaatga taccgatgaa
     2761 acgagagagg atgctcacga tacgggttac tgatgatgaa catgcccggt tactggaacg
     2821 ttgtgagggt aaacaactgg cggtatggat gcggcgggac cagagaaaaa tcactcaggg
     2881 tcaatgccag cgcttcgtta atacagatgt aggtgttcca cagggtagcc agcagcatcc
     2941 tgcgatgcag atccggaaca taatggtgca gggcgctgac ttccgcgttt ccagacttta
     3001 cgaaacacgg aaaccgaaga ccattcatgt tgttgctcag gtcgcagacg ttttgcagca
     3061 gcagtcgctt cacgttcgct cgcgtatcgg tgattcattc tgctaaccag taaggcaacc
     3121 ccgccagcct agccgggtcc tcaacgacag gagcacgatc atgcgcaccc gtggggccgc
     3181 catgccggcg ataatggcct gcttctcgcc gaaacgtttg gtggcgggac cagtgacgaa
     3241 ggcttgagcg agggcgtgca agattccgaa taccgcaagc gacaggccga tcatcgtcgc
     3301 gctccagcga aagcggtcct cgccgaaaat gacccagagc gctgccggca cctgtcctac
     3361 gagttgcatg ataaagaaga cagtcataag tgcggcgacg atagtcatgc cccgcgccca
     3421 ccggaaggag ctgactgggt tgaaggctct caagggcatc ggtcgagatc ccggtgccta
     3481 atgagtgagc taacttacat taattgcgtt gcgctcactg cccgctttcc agtcgggaaa
     3541 cctgtcgtgc cagctgcatt aatgaatcgg ccaacgcgcg gggagaggcg gtttgcgtat
     3601 tgggcgccag ggtggttttt cttttcacca gtgagacggg caacagctga ttgcccttca
     3661 ccgcctggcc ctgagagagt tgcagcaagc ggtccacgct ggtttgcccc agcaggcgaa
     3721 aatcctgttt gatggtggtt aacggcggga tataacatga gctgtcttcg gtatcgtcgt
     3781 atcccactac cgagatatcc gcaccaacgc gcagcccgga ctcggtaatg gcgcgcattg
     3841 cgcccagcgc catctgatcg ttggcaacca gcatcgcagt gggaacgatg ccctcattca
     3901 gcatttgcat ggtttgttga aaaccggaca tggcactcca gtcgccttcc cgttccgcta
     3961 tcggctgaat ttgattgcga gtgagatatt tatgccagcc agccagacgc agacgcgccg
     4021 agacagaact taatgggccc gctaacagcg cgatttgctg gtgacccaat gcgaccagat
     4081 gctccacgcc cagtcgcgta ccgtcttcat gggagaaaat aatactgttg atgggtgtct
     4141 ggtcagagac atcaagaaat aacgccggaa cattagtgca ggcagcttcc acagcaatgg
     4201 catcctggtc atccagcgga tagttaatga tcagcccact gacgcgttgc gcgagaagat
     4261 tgtgcaccgc cgctttacag gcttcgacgc cgcttcgttc taccatcgac accaccacgc
     4321 tggcacccag ttgatcggcg cgagatttaa tcgccgcgac aatttgcgac ggcgcgtgca
     4381 gggccagact ggaggtggca acgccaatca gcaacgactg tttgcccgcc agttgttgtg
     4441 ccacgcggtt gggaatgtaa ttcagctccg ccatcgccgc ttccactttt tcccgcgttt
     4501 tcgcagaaac gtggctggcc tggttcacca cgcgggaaac ggtctgataa gagacaccgg
     4561 catactctgc gacatcgtat aacgttactg gtttcacatt caccaccctg aattgactct
     4621 cttccgggcg ctatcatgcc ataccgcgaa aggttttgcg ccattcgatg gtgtccggga
     4681 tctcgacgct ctcccttatg cgactcctgc attaggaagc agcccagtag taggttgagg
     4741 ccgttgagca ccgccgccgc aaggaatggt gcatgcaagg agatggcgcc caacagtccc
     4801 ccggccacgg ggcctgccac catacccacg ccgaaacaag cgctcatgag cccgaagtgg
     4861 cgagcccgat cttccccatc ggtgatgtcg gcgatatagg cgccagcaac cgcacctgtg
     4921 gcgccggtga tgccggccac gatgcgtccg gcgtagagga tcgagatctc gatcccgcga
     4981 aattaatacg actcactata ggggaattgt gagcggataa caattcccct ctagaaataa
     5041 ttttgtttaa ctttaagaag gagatatacc atggctgcct tcaaacctaa ttcaatcaac
     5101 tacatcctcg gcctcgatat cggcatcgca tccgtcggct gggcgatggt agaaattgac
     5161 gaagaagaaa accccatccg cctgattgat ttgggcgtgc gcgtatttga gcgtgccgaa
     5221 gtaccgaaaa caggcgactc ccttgccatg gcaaggcgtt tggcgcgcag tgttcgccgc
     5281 ctgacccgcc gtcgcgccca ccgcctgctt cggacccgcc gcctattgaa acgcgaaggc
     5341 gtattacaag ccgccaattt tgacgaaaac ggcttgatta aatccttacc gaatacacca
     5401 tggcaacttc gcgcagccgc attagaccgc aaactgacgc ctttagagtg gtcggcagtc
     5461 ttgttgcatt taatcaaaca tcgcggctat ttatcgcaac ggaaaaacga gggcgaaact
     5521 gccgataagg agcttggcgc tttgcttaaa ggcgtagccg gcaatgccca tgccttacag
     5581 acaggcgatt tccgcacacc ggccgaattg gctttaaata aatttgagaa agaaagcggc
     5641 catatccgca atcagcgcag cgattattcg catacgttca gccgcaaaga tttacaggcg
     5701 gagctgattt tgctgtttga aaaacaaaaa gaatttggca atccgcatgt ttcaggcggc
     5761 cttaaagaag gtattgaaac cctactgatg acgcaacgcc ctgccctgtc cggcgatgcc
     5821 gttcaaaaaa tgttggggca ttgcaccttc gaaccggcag agccgaaagc cgctaaaaac
     5881 acctacacag ccgaacgttt catctggctg accaagctga acaacctgcg tattttagag
     5941 caaggcagcg agcggccatt gaccgatacc gaacgcgcca cgcttatgga cgagccatac
     6001 agaaaatcca aactgactta cgcacaagcc cgtaagctgc tgggtttaga agataccgcc
     6061 tttttcaaag gcttgcgcta tggtaaagac aatgccgaag cctcaacatt gatggaaatg
     6121 aaggcctacc atgccatcag ccgtgcactg gaaaaagaag gattgaaaga caaaaaatcc
     6181 ccattaaacc tttctcccga attacaagac gaaatcggca cggcattctc cctgttcaaa
     6241 accgatgaag acattacagg ccgtctgaaa gaccgtatac agcccgaaat cttagaagcg
     6301 ctgttgaaac acatcagctt cgataagttc gtccaaattt ccttgaaagc attgcgccga
     6361 attgtgcctc taatggaaca aggcaaacgt tacgatgaag cctgcgccga aatctacgga
     6421 gaccattacg gcaagaagaa tacggaagaa aagatttatc tgccgccgat tcccgccgac
     6481 gaaatccgca accccgtcgt cttgcgcgcc ttatctcaag cacgtaaggt cattaacggc
     6541 gtggtacgcc gttacggctc cccagctcgt atccatattg aaactgcaag ggaagtaggt
     6601 aaatcgttta aagaccgcaa agaaattgag aaacgccaag aagaaaaccg caaagaccgg
     6661 gaaaaagccg ccgccaaatt ccgagagtat ttccccaatt ttgtcggaga acccaaatcc
     6721 aaagatattc tgaaactgcg cctgtacgag caacaacacg gcaaatgcct gtattcgggc
     6781 aaagaaatca acttaggccg tctgaacgaa aaaggctatg tcgaaatcga ccatgccctg
     6841 ccgttctcgc gcacatggga cgacagtttc aacaataaag tactggtatt gggcagcgaa
     6901 aaccaaaaca aaggcaatca aaccccttac gaatacttca acggcaaaga caacagccgc
     6961 gaatggcagg aatttaaagc gcgtgtcgaa accagccgtt tcccgcgcag taaaaaacaa
     7021 cggattctgc tgcaaaaatt cgatgaagac ggctttaaag aacgcaatct gaacgacacg
     7081 cgctacgtca accgtttcct gtgtcaattt gttgccgacc gtatgcggct gacaggtaaa
     7141 ggcaagaaac gtgtctttgc atccaacgga caaattacca atctgttgcg cggcttttgg
     7201 ggattgcgca aagtgcgtgc ggaaaacgac cgccatcacg ccttggacgc cgtcgtcgtt
     7261 gcctgctcga ccgttgccat gcagcagaaa attacccgtt ttgtacgcta taaagagatg
     7321 aacgcgtttg acggtaaaac catagacaaa gaaacaggag aagtgctgca tcaaaaaaca
     7381 cacttcccac aaccttggga atttttcgca caagaagtca tgattcgcgt cttcggcaaa
     7441 ccggacggca aacccgaatt cgaagaagcc gataccctag aaaaactgcg cacgttgctt
     7501 gccgaaaaat tatcatctcg ccccgaagcc gtacacgaat acgttacgcc actgtttgtt
     7561 tcacgcgcgc ccaatcggaa gatgagcggg caagggcata tggagaccgt caaatccgcc
     7621 aaacgactgg acgaaggcgt cagcgtgttg cgcgtaccgc tgacacagtt aaaactgaaa
     7681 gacttggaaa aaatggtcaa tcgggagcgc gaacctaagc tatacgaagc actgaaagca
     7741 cggctggaag cacataaaga cgatcctgcc aaagcctttg ccgagccgtt ttacaaatac
     7801 gataaagcag gcaaccgcac ccaacaggta aaagccgtac gcgtagagca agtacagaaa
     7861 accggcgtat gggtgcgcaa ccataacggt attgccgaca acgcaaccat ggtgcgcgta
     7921 gatgtgtttg agaaaggcga caagtattat ctggtaccga tttacagttg gcaggtagcg
     7981 aaagggattt tgccggatag ggctgttgta caaggaaaag atgaagaaga ttggcaactt
     8041 attgatgata gtttcaactt taaattctca ttacacccta atgatttagt cgaggttata
     8101 acaaaaaaag ctagaatgtt tggttacttt gccagctgcc atcgaggcac aggtaatatc
     8161 aatatacgca ttcatgatct tgatcataaa attggcaaaa atggaatact ggaaggtatc
     8221 ggcgtcaaaa ccgccctttc attccaaaaa taccaaattg acgaactggg caaagaaatc
     8281 agaccatgcc gtctgaaaaa acgcccgcct gtccgtgatt ataaagatga tgatgataaa
     8341 tgagcactcg agcaccacca ccaccaccac cactgagatc cggctgctaa caaagcccga
     8401 aaggaagctg agttggctgc tgccaccgct gagcaataac tagcataacc ccttggggcc
     8461 tctaaacggg tcttgagggg ttttttgctg aaaggaggaa ctatatccgg at
//
