LOCUS       Exported 8508 bp ds-DNA circular SYN 12-MAY-2021
DEFINITION  Wild type Cas9 from Nm8013 cloned into pET28b with a C-terminal Flag
            tag for protein expression.
ACCESSION   .
VERSION     .
KEYWORDS    pET28b-NmCas9-Flag
SOURCE      synthetic DNA construct
  ORGANISM  synthetic DNA construct
REFERENCE   1 (bases 1 to 8508)
  AUTHORS   Rousseau BA, Hou Z, Gramelspacher MJ, Zhang Y
  TITLE     Programmable RNA Cleavage and Recognition by a Natural CRISPR-Cas9
            System from Neisseria meningitidis.
  JOURNAL   Mol Cell. 2018 Mar 1;69(5):906-914.e4. doi:
            10.1016/j.molcel.2018.01.025. Epub 2018 Feb 15.
  PUBMED    29456189
REFERENCE   2 (bases 1 to 8508)
  AUTHORS   .
  TITLE     Direct Submission
  JOURNAL   Exported May 12, 2021 from SnapGene Server 1.1.58
            http://www.snapgene.com
FEATURES             Location/Qualifiers
     source          1..8508
                     /organism="synthetic DNA construct"
                     /mol_type="other DNA"
     primer_bind     74..93
                     /label=pBRrevBam
                     /note="pBR322 vectors, tet region, downstream of BamHI,
                     reverse primer"
     primer_bind     177..196
                     /label=T7
                     /note="T7 promoter, forward primer"
     promoter        177..195
                     /label=T7 promoter
                     /note="promoter for bacteriophage T7 RNA polymerase"
     protein_bind    196..220
                     /label=lac operator
                     /bound_moiety="lac repressor encoded by lacI"
                     /note="The lac repressor binds to the lac operator to
                     inhibit transcription in E. coli. This inhibition can be
                     relieved by adding lactose or
                     isopropyl-beta-D-thiogalactopyranoside (IPTG)."
     RBS             235..257
                     /note="efficient ribosome binding site from bacteriophage
                     T7 gene 10 (Olins and Rangwala, 1989)"
     CDS             264..3509
                     /codon_start=1
                     /product="Cas9 endonuclease from the Neisseria meningitidis
                     Type II CRISPR/Cas system (Esvelt et al., 2013)"
                     /label=NmCas9
                     /note="generates RNA-guided double strand breaks in DNA"
                     /translation="MAAFKPNSINYILGLDIGIASVGWAMVEIDEEENPIRLIDLGVRV
                     FERAEVPKTGDSLAMARRLARSVRRLTRRRAHRLLRTRRLLKREGVLQAANFDENGLIK
                     SLPNTPWQLRAAALDRKLTPLEWSAVLLHLIKHRGYLSQRKNEGETADKELGALLKGVA
                     GNAHALQTGDFRTPAELALNKFEKESGHIRNQRSDYSHTFSRKDLQAELILLFEKQKEF
                     GNPHVSGGLKEGIETLLMTQRPALSGDAVQKMLGHCTFEPAEPKAAKNTYTAERFIWLT
                     KLNNLRILEQGSERPLTDTERATLMDEPYRKSKLTYAQARKLLGLEDTAFFKGLRYGKD
                     NAEASTLMEMKAYHAISRALEKEGLKDKKSPLNLSPELQDEIGTAFSLFKTDEDITGRL
                     KDRIQPEILEALLKHISFDKFVQISLKALRRIVPLMEQGKRYDEACAEIYGDHYGKKNT
                     EEKIYLPPIPADEIRNPVVLRALSQARKVINGVVRRYGSPARIHIETAREVGKSFKDRK
                     EIEKRQEENRKDREKAAAKFREYFPNFVGEPKSKDILKLRLYEQQHGKCLYSGKEINLG
                     RLNEKGYVEIDHALPFSRTWDDSFNNKVLVLGSENQNKGNQTPYEYFNGKDNSREWQEF
                     KARVETSRFPRSKKQRILLQKFDEDGFKERNLNDTRYVNRFLCQFVADRMRLTGKGKKR
                     VFASNGQITNLLRGFWGLRKVRAENDRHHALDAVVVACSTVAMQQKITRFVRYKEMNAF
                     DGKTIDKETGEVLHQKTHFPQPWEFFAQEVMIRVFGKPDGKPEFEEADTLEKLRTLLAE
                     KLSSRPEAVHEYVTPLFVSRAPNRKMSGQGHMETVKSAKRLDEGVSVLRVPLTQLKLKD
                     LEKMVNREREPKLYEALKARLEAHKDDPAKAFAEPFYKYDKAGNRTQQVKAVRVEQVQK
                     TGVWVRNHNGIADNATMVRVDVFEKGDKYYLVPIYSWQVAKGILPDRAVVQGKDEEDWQ
                     LIDDSFNFKFSLHPNDLVEVITKKARMFGYFASCHRGTGNINIRIHDLDHKIGKNGILE
                     GIGVKTALSFQKYQIDELGKEIRPCRLKKRPPVR"
     CDS             3510..3533
                     /codon_start=1
                     /product="FLAG(R) epitope tag, followed by an enterokinase
                     cleavage site"
                     /label=FLAG
                     /translation="DYKDDDDK"
     CDS             3546..3566
                     /codon_start=1
                     /product="6xHis affinity tag"
                     /label=7xHis
                     /translation="HHHHHHH"
     primer_bind     complement(3619..3637)
                     /label=T7 Term
                     /note="T7 terminator, reverse primer"
     terminator      3633..3680
                     /label=T7 terminator
                     /note="transcription terminator for bacteriophage T7 RNA
                     polymerase"
     rep_origin      3717..4172
                     /direction=RIGHT
                     /label=f1 ori
                     /note="f1 bacteriophage origin of replication; arrow
                     indicates direction of (+) strand synthesis"
     primer_bind     complement(3804..3823)
                     /label=F1ori-R
                     /note="F1 origin, reverse primer"
     primer_bind     4014..4035
                     /label=F1ori-F
                     /note="F1 origin, forward primer"
     CDS             complement(4264..5079)
                     /codon_start=1
                     /gene="aph(3')-Ia"
                     /product="aminoglycoside phosphotransferase"
                     /label=KanR
                     /note="confers resistance to kanamycin in bacteria or G418
                     (Geneticin(R)) in eukaryotes"
                     /translation="MSHIQRETSCSRPRLNSNMDADLYGYKWARDNVGQSGATIYRLYG
                     KPDAPELFLKHGKGSVANDVTDEMVRLNWLTEFMPLPTIKHFIRTPDDAWLLTTAIPGK
                     TAFQVLEEYPDSGENIVDALAVFLRRLHSIPVCNCPFNSDRVFRLAQAQSRMNNGLVDA
                     SDFDDERNGWPVEQVWKEMHKLLPFSPDSVVTHGDFSLDNLIFDEGKLIGCIDVGRVGI
                     ADRYQDLAILWNCLGEFSPSLQKRLFQKYGIDNPDMNKLQFHLMLDEFF"
     primer_bind     4987..5006
                     /label=Kan-R
                     /note="Kanamycin resistance gene, reverse primer"
     primer_bind     5071..5090
                     /label=pENTR-R
                     /note="pENTR vectors, reverse primer"
     rep_origin      5201..5789
                     /direction=RIGHT
                     /label=ori
                     /note="high-copy-number ColE1/pMB1/pBR322/pUC origin of
                     replication"
     primer_bind     5690..5709
                     /label=pBR322ori-F
                     /note="pBR322 origin, forward primer"
     primer_bind     5943..5960
                     /label=L4440
                     /note="L4440 vector, forward primer"
     misc_feature    5975..6114
                     /label=bom
                     /note="basis of mobility region from pBR322"
     primer_bind     complement(6040..6059)
                     /label=pRS-marker
                     /note="pRS vectors, use to sequence yeast selectable
                     marker"
     primer_bind     6200..6222
                     /label=pGEX 3'
                     /note="pGEX vectors, reverse primer"
     CDS             complement(6216..6407)
                     /codon_start=1
                     /gene="rop"
                     /product="Rop protein, which maintains plasmids at low copy
                     number"
                     /label=rop
                     /translation="MTKQEKTALNMARFIRSQTLTLLEKLNELDADEQADICESLHDHA
                     DELYRSCLARFGDDGENL"
     CDS             complement(7216..8298)
                     /codon_start=1
                     /gene="lacI"
                     /product="lac repressor"
                     /label=lacI
                     /note="The lac repressor binds to the lac operator to
                     inhibit transcription in E. coli. This inhibition can be
                     relieved by adding lactose or
                     isopropyl-beta-D-thiogalactopyranoside (IPTG)."
                     /translation="MKPVTLYDVAEYAGVSYQTVSRVVNQASHVSAKTREKVEAAMAEL
                     NYIPNRVAQQLAGKQSLLIGVATSSLALHAPSQIVAAIKSRADQLGASVVVSMVERSGV
                     EACKAAVHNLLAQRVSGLIINYPLDDQDAIAVEAACTNVPALFLDVSDQTPINSIIFSH
                     EDGTRLGVEHLVALGHQQIALLAGPLSSVSARLRLAGWHKYLTRNQIQPIAEREGDWSA
                     MSGFQQTMQMLNEGIVPTAMLVANDQMALGAMRAITESGLRVGADISVVGYDDTEDSSC
                     YIPPLTTIKQDFRLLGQTSVDRLLQLSQGQAVKGNQLLPVSLVKRKTTLAPNTQTASPR
                     ALADSLMQLARQVSRLESGQ"
     primer_bind     8260..8279
                     /label=LacI-R
                     /note="LacI, reverse primer"
     promoter        complement(8299..8376)
                     /gene="lacI"
                     /label=lacI promoter
ORIGIN
        1 cggggcctgc caccataccc acgccgaaac aagcgctcat gagcccgaag tggcgagccc
       61 gatcttcccc atcggtgatg tcggcgatat aggcgccagc aaccgcacct gtggcgccgg
      121 tgatgccggc cacgatgcgt ccggcgtaga ggatcgagat ctcgatcccg cgaaattaat
      181 acgactcact ataggggaat tgtgagcgga taacaattcc cctctagaaa taattttgtt
      241 taactttaag aaggagatat accatggctg ccttcaaacc taattcaatc aactacatcc
      301 tcggcctcga tatcggcatc gcatccgtcg gctgggcgat ggtagaaatt gacgaagaag
      361 aaaaccccat ccgcctgatt gatttgggcg tgcgcgtatt tgagcgtgcc gaagtaccga
      421 aaacaggcga ctcccttgcc atggcaaggc gtttggcgcg cagtgttcgc cgcctgaccc
      481 gccgtcgcgc ccaccgcctg cttcggaccc gccgcctatt gaaacgcgaa ggcgtattac
      541 aagccgccaa ttttgacgaa aacggcttga ttaaatcctt accgaataca ccatggcaac
      601 ttcgcgcagc cgcattagac cgcaaactga cgcctttaga gtggtcggca gtcttgttgc
      661 atttaatcaa acatcgcggc tatttatcgc aacggaaaaa cgagggcgaa actgccgata
      721 aggagcttgg cgctttgctt aaaggcgtag ccggcaatgc ccatgcctta cagacaggcg
      781 atttccgcac accggccgaa ttggctttaa ataaatttga gaaagaaagc ggccatatcc
      841 gcaatcagcg cagcgattat tcgcatacgt tcagccgcaa agatttacag gcggagctga
      901 ttttgctgtt tgaaaaacaa aaagaatttg gcaatccgca tgtttcaggc ggccttaaag
      961 aaggtattga aaccctactg atgacgcaac gccctgccct gtccggcgat gccgttcaaa
     1021 aaatgttggg gcattgcacc ttcgaaccgg cagagccgaa agccgctaaa aacacctaca
     1081 cagccgaacg tttcatctgg ctgaccaagc tgaacaacct gcgtatttta gagcaaggca
     1141 gcgagcggcc attgaccgat accgaacgcg ccacgcttat ggacgagcca tacagaaaat
     1201 ccaaactgac ttacgcacaa gcccgtaagc tgctgggttt agaagatacc gcctttttca
     1261 aaggcttgcg ctatggtaaa gacaatgccg aagcctcaac attgatggaa atgaaggcct
     1321 accatgccat cagccgtgca ctggaaaaag aaggattgaa agacaaaaaa tccccattaa
     1381 acctttctcc cgaattacaa gacgaaatcg gcacggcatt ctccctgttc aaaaccgatg
     1441 aagacattac aggccgtctg aaagaccgta tacagcccga aatcttagaa gcgctgttga
     1501 aacacatcag cttcgataag ttcgtccaaa tttccttgaa agcattgcgc cgaattgtgc
     1561 ctctaatgga acaaggcaaa cgttacgatg aagcctgcgc cgaaatctac ggagaccatt
     1621 acggcaagaa gaatacggaa gaaaagattt atctgccgcc gattcccgcc gacgaaatcc
     1681 gcaaccccgt cgtcttgcgc gccttatctc aagcacgtaa ggtcattaac ggcgtggtac
     1741 gccgttacgg ctccccagct cgtatccata ttgaaactgc aagggaagta ggtaaatcgt
     1801 ttaaagaccg caaagaaatt gagaaacgcc aagaagaaaa ccgcaaagac cgggaaaaag
     1861 ccgccgccaa attccgagag tatttcccca attttgtcgg agaacccaaa tccaaagata
     1921 ttctgaaact gcgcctgtac gagcaacaac acggcaaatg cctgtattcg ggcaaagaaa
     1981 tcaacttagg ccgtctgaac gaaaaaggct atgtcgaaat cgaccatgcc ctgccgttct
     2041 cgcgcacatg ggacgacagt ttcaacaata aagtactggt attgggcagc gaaaaccaaa
     2101 acaaaggcaa tcaaacccct tacgaatact tcaacggcaa agacaacagc cgcgaatggc
     2161 aggaatttaa agcgcgtgtc gaaaccagcc gtttcccgcg cagtaaaaaa caacggattc
     2221 tgctgcaaaa attcgatgaa gacggcttta aagaacgcaa tctgaacgac acgcgctacg
     2281 tcaaccgttt cctgtgtcaa tttgttgccg accgtatgcg gctgacaggt aaaggcaaga
     2341 aacgtgtctt tgcatccaac ggacaaatta ccaatctgtt gcgcggcttt tggggattgc
     2401 gcaaagtgcg tgcggaaaac gaccgccatc acgccttgga cgccgtcgtc gttgcctgct
     2461 cgaccgttgc catgcagcag aaaattaccc gttttgtacg ctataaagag atgaacgcgt
     2521 ttgacggtaa aaccatagac aaagaaacag gagaagtgct gcatcaaaaa acacacttcc
     2581 cacaaccttg ggaatttttc gcacaagaag tcatgattcg cgtcttcggc aaaccggacg
     2641 gcaaacccga attcgaagaa gccgataccc tagaaaaact gcgcacgttg cttgccgaaa
     2701 aattatcatc tcgccccgaa gccgtacacg aatacgttac gccactgttt gtttcacgcg
     2761 cgcccaatcg gaagatgagc gggcaagggc atatggagac cgtcaaatcc gccaaacgac
     2821 tggacgaagg cgtcagcgtg ttgcgcgtac cgctgacaca gttaaaactg aaagacttgg
     2881 aaaaaatggt caatcgggag cgcgaaccta agctatacga agcactgaaa gcacggctgg
     2941 aagcacataa agacgatcct gccaaagcct ttgccgagcc gttttacaaa tacgataaag
     3001 caggcaaccg cacccaacag gtaaaagccg tacgcgtaga gcaagtacag aaaaccggcg
     3061 tatgggtgcg caaccataac ggtattgccg acaacgcaac catggtgcgc gtagatgtgt
     3121 ttgagaaagg cgacaagtat tatctggtac cgatttacag ttggcaggta gcgaaaggga
     3181 ttttgccgga tagggctgtt gtacaaggaa aagatgaaga agattggcaa cttattgatg
     3241 atagtttcaa ctttaaattc tcattacacc ctaatgattt agtcgaggtt ataacaaaaa
     3301 aagctagaat gtttggttac tttgccagct gccatcgagg cacaggtaat atcaatatac
     3361 gcattcatga tcttgatcat aaaattggca aaaatggaat actggaaggt atcggcgtca
     3421 aaaccgccct ttcattccaa aaataccaaa ttgacgaact gggcaaagaa atcagaccat
     3481 gccgtctgaa aaaacgcccg cctgtccgtg attataaaga tgatgatgat aaatgagcac
     3541 tcgagcacca ccaccaccac caccactgag atccggctgc taacaaagcc cgaaaggaag
     3601 ctgagttggc tgctgccacc gctgagcaat aactagcata accccttggg gcctctaaac
     3661 gggtcttgag gggttttttg ctgaaaggag gaactatatc cggattggcg aatgggnnnn
     3721 nnnnnnnnnn nnnnnnnnnn nnnnnnnnnn nnnnnnnnnn nnnnnnnnnn nnnnnnnnnn
     3781 nnnnnnnnnn nnnnnnnnnn nnnnnnnnnn nnnnnnnnnn nnnnnnnnnn nnnnnnnnnn
     3841 cnnnnnnnnn nnnnnnnnnn nnnnnnnnnn nnnnnnnnnn nnnnnnnnnn nnnnnnnnnn
     3901 nnnnnnnnnn nnnnnnnnnn nnnnnnnnnn nnannnnnnn nnnnnnnnnn nnnnnnnnnn
     3961 nnnnnnnnnn nnnnnnnnnn nncctttgac gttggagtcc acgttcttta atagtggact
     4021 cttgttccaa actggaacaa cactcaaccc tatctcggtc tattcttttg atttataagg
     4081 gattttgccg atttcggcct attggttaaa aaatgagctg atttaacaaa aatttaacgc
     4141 gaattttaac aaaatattaa cgcttacaat ttaggtggca cttttcgggg aaatgtgcgc
     4201 ggaaccccta tttgtttatt tttctaaata cattcaaata tgtatccgct catgaattaa
     4261 ttcttagaaa aactcatcga gcatcaaatg aaactgcaat ttattcatat caggattatc
     4321 aataccatat ttttgaaaaa gccgtttctg taatgaagga gaaaactcac cgaggcagtt
     4381 ccataggatg gcaagatcct ggtatcggtc tgcgattccg actcgtccaa catcaataca
     4441 acctattaat ttcccctcgt caaaaataag gttatcaagt gagaaatcac catgagtgac
     4501 gactgaatcc ggtgagaatg gcaaaagttt atgcatttct ttccagactt gttcaacagg
     4561 ccagccatta cgctcgtcat caaaatcact cgcatcaacc aaaccgttat tcattcgtga
     4621 ttgcgcctga gcgagacgaa atacgcgatc gctgttaaaa ggacaattac aaacaggaat
     4681 cgaatgcaac cggcgcagga acactgccag cgcatcaaca atattttcac ctgaatcagg
     4741 atattcttct aatacctgga atgctgtttt cccggggatc gcagtggtga gtaaccatgc
     4801 atcatcagga gtacggataa aatgcttgat ggtcggaaga ggcataaatt ccgtcagcca
     4861 gtttagtctg accatctcat ctgtaacatc attggcaacg ctacctttgc catgtttcag
     4921 aaacaactct ggcgcatcgg gcttcccata caatcgatag attgtcgcac ctgattgccc
     4981 gacattatcg cgagcccatt tatacccata taaatcagca tccatgttgg aatttaatcg
     5041 cggcctagag caagacgttt cccgttgaat atggctcata acaccccttg tattactgtt
     5101 tatgtaagca gacagtttta ttgttcatga ccaaaatccc ttaacgtgag ttttcgttcc
     5161 actgagcgtc agaccccgta gaaaagatca aaggatcttc ttgagatcct ttttttctgc
     5221 gcgtaatctg ctgcttgcaa acaaaaaaac caccgctacc agcggtggtt tgtttgccgg
     5281 atcaagagct accaactctt tttccgaagg taactggctt cagcagagcg cagataccaa
     5341 atactgtcct tctagtgtag ccgtagttag gccaccactt caagaactct gtagcaccgc
     5401 ctacatacct cgctctgcta atcctgttac cagtggctgc tgccagtggc gataagtcgt
     5461 gtcttaccgg gttggactca agacgatagt taccggataa ggcgcagcgg tcgggctgaa
     5521 cggggggttc gtgcacacag cccagcttgg agcgaacgac ctacaccgaa ctgagatacc
     5581 tacagcgtga gctatgagaa agcgccacgc ttcccgaagg gagaaaggcg gacaggtatc
     5641 cggtaagcgg cagggtcgga acaggagagc gcacgaggga gcttccaggg ggaaacgcct
     5701 ggtatcttta tagtcctgtc gggtttcgcc acctctgact tgagcgtcga tttttgtgat
     5761 gctcgtcagg ggggcggagc ctatggaaaa acgccagcaa cgcggccttt ttacggttcc
     5821 tggccttttg ctggcctttt gctcacatgt tctttcctgc gttatcccct gattctgtgg
     5881 ataaccgtat taccgccttt gagtgagctg ataccgctcg ccgcagccga acgaccgagc
     5941 gcagcgagtc agtgagcgag gaagcggaag agcgcctgat gcggtatttt ctccttacgc
     6001 atctgtgcgg tatttcacac cgcaatggtg cactctcagt acaatctgct ctgatgccgc
     6061 atagttaagc cagtatacac tccgctatcg ctacgtgact gggtcatggc tgcgccccga
     6121 cacccgccaa cacccgctga cgcgccctga cgggcttgtc tgctcccggc atccgcttac
     6181 agacaagctg tgaccgtctc cgggagctgc atgtgtcaga ggttttcacc gtcatcaccg
     6241 aaacgcgcga ggcagctgcg gtaaagctca tcagcgtggt cgtgaagcga ttcacagatg
     6301 tctgcctgtt catccgcgtc cagctcgttg agtttctcca gaagcgttaa tgtctggctt
     6361 ctgataaagc gggccatgtt aagggcggtt ttttcctgtt tggtcactga tgcctccgtg
     6421 taagggggat ttctgttcat gggggtaatg ataccgatga aacgagagag gatgctcacg
     6481 atacgggtta ctgatgatga acatgcccgg ttactggaac gttgtgaggg taaacaactg
     6541 gcggtatgga tgcggcggga ccagagaaaa atcactcagg gtcaatgcca gcgcttcgtt
     6601 aatacagatg taggtgttcc acagggtagc cagcagcatc ctgcgatgca gatccggaac
     6661 ataatggtgc agggcgctga cttccgcgtt tccagacttt acgaaacacg gaaaccgaag
     6721 accattcatg ttgttgctca ggtcgcagac gttttgcagc agcagtcgct tcacgttcgc
     6781 tcgcgtatcg gtgattcatt ctgctaacca gtaaggcaac cccgccagcc tagccgggtc
     6841 ctcaacgaca ggagcacgat catgcgcacc cgtggggccg ccatgccggc gataatggcc
     6901 tgcttctcgc cgaaacgttt ggtggcggga ccagtgacga aggcttgagc gagggcgtgc
     6961 aagattccga ataccgcaag cgacaggccg atcatcgtcg cgctccagcg aaagcggtcc
     7021 tcgccgaaaa tgacccagag cgctgccggc acctgtccta cgagttgcat gataaagaag
     7081 acagtcataa gtgcggcgac gatagtcatg ccccgcgccc accggaagga gctgactggg
     7141 ttgaaggctc tcaagggcat cggtcgagat cccggtgcct aatgagtgag ctaacttaca
     7201 ttaattgcgt tgcgctcact gcccgctttc cagtcgggaa acctgtcgtg ccagctgcat
     7261 taatgaatcg gccaacgcgc ggggagaggc ggtttgcgta ttgggcgcca gggtggtttt
     7321 tcttttcacc agtgagacgg gcaacagctg attgcccttc accgcctggc cctgagagag
     7381 ttgcagcaag cggtccacgc tggtttgccc cagcaggcga aaatcctgtt tgatggtggt
     7441 taacggcggg atataacatg agctgtcttc ggtatcgtcg tatcccacta ccgagatatc
     7501 cgcaccaacg cgcagcccgg actcggtaat ggcgcgcatt gcgcccagcg ccatctgatc
     7561 gttggcaacc agcatcgcag tgggaacgat gccctcattc agcatttgca tggtttgttg
     7621 aaaaccggac atggcactcc agtcgccttc ccgttccgct atcggctgaa tttgattgcg
     7681 agtgagatat ttatgccagc cagccagacg cagacgcgcc gagacagaac ttaatgggcc
     7741 cgctaacagc gcgatttgct ggtgacccaa tgcgaccaga tgctccacgc ccagtcgcgt
     7801 accgtcttca tgggagaaaa taatactgtt gatgggtgtc tggtcagaga catcaagaaa
     7861 taacgccgga acattagtgc aggcagcttc cacagcaatg gcatcctggt catccagcgg
     7921 atagttaatg atcagcccac tgacgcgttg cgcgagaaga ttgtgcaccg ccgctttaca
     7981 ggcttcgacg ccgcttcgtt ctaccatcga caccaccacg ctggcaccca gttgatcggc
     8041 gcgagattta atcgccgcga caatttgcga cggcgcgtgc agggccagac tggaggtggc
     8101 aacgccaatc agcaacgact gtttgcccgc cagttgttgt gccacgcggt tgggaatgta
     8161 attcagctcc gccatcgccg cttccacttt ttcccgcgtt ttcgcagaaa cgtggctggc
     8221 ctggttcacc acgcgggaaa cggtctgata agagacaccg gcatactctg cgacatcgta
     8281 taacgttact ggtttcacat tcaccaccct gaattgactc tcttccgggc gctatcatgc
     8341 cataccgcga aaggttttgc gccattcgat ggtgtccggg atctcgacgc tctcccttat
     8401 gcgactcctg cattaggaag cagcccagta gtaggttgag gccgttgagc accgccgccg
     8461 caaggaatgg tgcatgcaag gagatggcgc ccaacagtcc cccggcca
//
