[The description below was written by a language model from this plasmid's Addgene catalogue record and the feature table of its GenBank file.]
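Description:
pET28b-NmCas9-Flag is a bacterial expression plasmid of about 8.5 kb built on the Novagen pET28b backbone for producing recombinant wild-type Cas9 from Neisseria meningitidis strain 8013 in E. coli. It replicates from a pBR322-type ColE1 origin accompanied by the bom region and the rop gene. Rop holds the copy number down, consistent with the catalogue's low-copy designation. Selection is by kanamycin through the aph(3')-Ia aminoglycoside phosphotransferase gene. An f1 phage origin is also present, which in principle allows single-stranded DNA production.

The expression cassette follows the standard pET design. A T7 promoter is followed directly by a lac operator and the strong ribosome binding site from T7 gene 10, then the NmCas9 open reading frame, with a T7 terminator closing the unit. The plasmid-borne lacI gene, driven by its own promoter, supplies lac repressor that keeps transcription off until it is relieved with IPTG or lactose. Expression also requires a host strain that provides T7 RNA polymerase. The Cas9 coding sequence, inserted by Gibson assembly, is fused at its C terminus to a FLAG epitope. The feature tables additionally annotate a polyhistidine tag a short distance downstream, which the catalogue entry does not mention but which would permit metal-affinity purification if it lies in frame.

Two sequence records are held that differ by four base pairs and in their start coordinate, but they show the same features in the same order. The plasmid is intended for protein expression, and the associated publication concerns programmable RNA cleavage and recognition by this natural CRISPR-Cas9 system.
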