Addgene plasmid #109030: pET28b-NmCas9-Flag
Purpose: Wild type Cas9 from Nm8013 cloned into pET28b with a C-terminal Flag tag for protein expression
Depositing lab: Yan Zhang. Depositing organization: University of Michigan. Publication: Programmable RNA Cleavage and Recognition by a Natural CRISPR-Cas9 System from Neisseria meningitidis. Rousseau BA, Hou Z, Gramelspacher MJ, Zhang Y. Mol Cell. 2018 Mar 1;69(5):906-914.e4. doi: 10.1016/j.molcel.2018.01.025. Epub 2018 Feb 15. PubMed 29456189.
Backbone
  Vector backbone: pET28b
  Backbone manufacturer: Novagen
  Backbone size w/o insert (bp): 5000
  Total vector size (bp): 8512
  Vector type: Bacterial Expression
Growth in bacteria
  Bacterial resistance: Kanamycin, 50 μg/mL
  Growth temperature: 37°C
  Growth strain: DH5alpha
  Copy number: Low Copy
Gene/Insert
  Gene/Insert name: CRISPR-associated endonuclease Cas9 (alt name: Cas9)
  Species: Neisseria meningitidis
  Insert size (bp): 3273
  Promoter: T7
  Tag / fusion protein: Flag Tag (C terminal on insert)
  Cloning method: Gibson Cloning
  Sequencing primers: 5′ T7 Promoter; 3′ T7 Terminator
Terms and licenses: Academic/Nonprofit Terms; Industry Terms: Not Available to Industry
How to cite: pET28b-NmCas9-Flag was a gift from Yan Zhang (Addgene plasmid # 109030 ; http://n2t.net/addgene:109030 ; RRID:Addgene_109030)
